>Addgene plasmid #100319 | pCMV_mEm_4GS_LF82_217 | addgene full sequence | sequence record 209477 | Addgene NGS Result
GAGTTCGAGCTTGCATGCCTGCAGGTCGTTACATAACTTACGGTAAATGGCCCGCCTGGCTGACCGCCCA
ACGACCCCCGCCCATTGACGTCAATAATGACGTATGTTCCCATAGTAACGCCAATAGGGACTTTCCATTG
ACGTCAATGGGTGGAGTATTTACGGTAAACTGCCCACTTGGCAGTACATCAAGTGTATCATATGCCAAGT
ACGCCCCCTATTGACGTCAATGACGGTAAATGGCCCGCCTGGCATTATGCCCAGTACATGACCTTATGGG
ACTTTCCTACTTGGCAGTACATCTACGTATTAGTCATCGCTATTACCATGGTGATGCGGTTTTGGCAGTA
CATCAATGGGCGTGGATAGCGGTTTGACTCACGGGGATTTCCAAGTCTCCACCCCATTGACGTCAATGGG
AGTTTGTTTTGGCACCAAAATCAACGGGACTTTCCAAAATGTCGTAACAACTCCGCCCCATTGACGCAAA
TGGGCGGTAGGCGTGTACGGTGGGAGGTCTATATAAGCAGAGCTCGTTTAGTGAACCGTCAGATCGCCTG
GAGACGCCATCCACGCTGTTTTGACCTCCATAGAAGACACCGGGACCGATCCAGCCTCCGGACTCTAGAG
GATCCGGTACTAGAGGAACTGAAAAACCAGAAAGTTAACTGGTAAGTTTAGTCTTTTTGTCTTTTATTTC
AGGTCCCGGATCCGGTGGTGGTGCAAATCAAAGAACTGCTCCTCAGTGGATGTTGCCTTTACTTCTAGGC
CTGTACGGAAGTGTTACTTCTGCTCTAAAAGCTGCGGAATTGTACCCGCGGGCCCACCATGGTGAGCAAG
GGCGAGGAGCTGTTCACCGGGGTGGTGCCCATCCTGGTCGAGCTGGACGGCGACGTAAACGGCCACAAGT
TCAGCGTGTCCGGCGAGGGCGAGGGCGATGCCACCTACGGCAAGCTGACCCTGAAGTTCATCTGCACCAC
CGGCAAGCTGCCCGTGCCCTGGCCCACCCTCGTGACCACCTTGACCTACGGCGTGCAGTGCTTCGCCCGC
TACCCCGACCACATGAAGCAGCACGACTTCTTCAAGTCCGCCATGCCCGAAGGCTACGTCCAGGAGCGCA
CCATCTTCTTCAAGGACGACGGCAACTACAAGACCCGCGCCGAGGTGAAGTTCGAGGGCGACACCCTGGT
GAACCGCATCGAGCTGAAGGGCATCGACTTCAAGGAGGACGGCAACATCCTGGGGCACAAGCTGGAGTAC
AACTACAACAGCCACAAGGTCTATATCACCGCCGACAAGCAGAAGAACGGCATCAAGGTGAACTTCAAGA
CCCGCCACAACATCGAGGACGGCAGCGTGCAGCTCGCCGACCACTACCAGCAGAACACCCCCATCGGCGA
CGGCCCCGTGCTGCTGCCCGACAACCACTACCTGAGCACCCAGTCCAAGCTGAGCAAAGACCCCAACGAG
AAGCGCGATCACATGGTCCTGCTGGAGTTCGTGACCGCCGCCGGGATCACTCTCGGCATGGACGAGCTGT
ACAAGCGAATTGGTGGAGGGGGCGGTTCCGGTGGCGGAGGTTCCCGAATTCGTCGACGGAGATCTGATAT
GCCCTCATTTCTTCAGGCAGAAAAATCAAAAAATCGCTTTATGCTTAAATACTGCGACAAACCAGACGCG
AAACCTGGTACTTACTTTTTGTTAGTATTAATCTTTTTGGTGGTATGGCTGCTGATGTTGCTGGCGTGGT
ATCTTGTTGGCTTGCCGATAGGTCCGGGTATTTACCCACGTTTGTCTTGAATCGGTACCCTCGAGAAGCT
TGCGGCCGCGGGGATCCAGACATGATAAGATACATTGATGAGTTTGGACAAACCACAACTAGAATGCAGT
GAAAAAAATGCTTTATTTGTGAAATTTGTGATGCTATTGCTTTATTTGTAACCATTATAAGCTGCAATAA
ACAAGTTAACAACAACAATTGCATTCATTTTATGTTTCAGGTTCAGGGGGAGGTGTGGGAGGTTTTTTCG
GATCCTCTAGAGTCGATCTGCAGGCATGCTAGCTTGGCGTAATCATGGTCATAGCTGTTTCCTGTGTGAA
ATTGTTATCCGCTCACAATTCCACACAACATACGAGCCGGAAGCATAAAGTGTAAAGCCTGGGGTGCCTA
ATGAGTGAGCTAACTCACATTAATTGCGTTGCGCTCACTGCCCGCTTTCCAGTCGGGAAACCTGTCGTGC
CAGCTGCATTAATGAATCGGCCAACGCGCGGGGAGAGGCGGTTTGCGTATTGGGCGCTCTTCCGCTTCCT
CGCTCACTGACTCGCTGCGCTCGGTCGTTCGGCTGCGGCGAGCGGTATCAGCTCACTCAAAGGCGGTAAT
ACGGTTATCCACAGAATCAGGGGATAACGCAGGAAAGAACATGTGAGCAAAAGGCCAGCAAAAGGCCAGG
AACCGTAAAAAGGCCGCGTTGCTGGCGTTTTTCCATAGGCTCCGCCCCCCTGACGAGCATCACAAAAATC
GACGCTCAAGTCAGAGGTGGCGAAACCCGACAGGACTATAAAGATACCAGGCGTTTCCCCCTGGAAGCTC
CCTCGTGCGCTCTCCTGTTCCGACCCTGCCGCTTACCGGATACCTGTCCGCCTTTCTCCCTTCGGGAAGC
GTGGCGCTTTCTCATAGCTCACGCTGTAGGTATCTCAGTTCGGTGTAGGTCGTTCGCTCCAAGCTGGGCT
GTGTGCACGAACCCCCCGTTCAGCCCGACCGCTGCGCCTTATCCGGTAACTATCGTCTTGAGTCCAACCC
GGTAAGACACGACTTATCGCCACTGGCAGCAGCCACTGGTAACAGGATTAGCAGAGCGAGGTATGTAGGC
GGTGCTACAGAGTTCTTGAAGTGGTGGCCTAACTACGGCTACACTAGAAGAACAGTATTTGGTATCTGCG
CTCTGCTGAAGCCAGTTACCTTCGGAAAAAGAGTTGGTAGCTCTTGATCCGGCAAACAAACCACCGCTGG
TAGCGGTGGTTTTTTTGTTTGCAAGCAGCAGATTACGCGCAGAAAAAAAGGATCTCAAGAAGATCCTTTG
ATCTTTTCTACGGGGTCTGACGCTCAGTGGAACGAAAACTCACGTTAAGGGATTTTGGTCATGAGATTAT
CAAAAAGGATCTTCACCTAGATCCTTTTAAATTAAAAATGAAGTTTTAAATCAATCTAAAGTATATATGA
GTAAACTTGGTCTGACAGTTACCAATGCTTAATCAGTGAGGCACCTATCTCAGCGATCTGTCTATTTCGT
TCATCCATAGTTGCCTGACTCCCCGTCGTGTAGATAACTACGATACGGGAGGGCTTACCATCTGGCCCCA
GTGCTGCAATGATACCGCGAGACCCACGCTCACCGGCTCCAGATTTATCAGCAATAAACCAGCCAGCCGG
AAGGGCCGAGCGCAGAAGTGGTCCTGCAACTTTATCCGCCTCCATCCAGTCTATTAATTGTTGCCGGGAA
GCTAGAGTAAGTAGTTCGCCAGTTAATAGTTTGCGCAACGTTGTTGCCATTGCTACAGGCATCGTGGTGT
CACGCTCGTCGTTTGGTATGGCTTCATTCAGCTCCGGTTCCCAACGATCAAGGCGAGTTACATGATCCCC
CATGTTGTGCAAAAAAGCGGTTAGCTCCTTCGGTCCTCCGATCGTTGTCAGAAGTAAGTTGGCCGCAGTG
TTATCACTCATGGTTATGGCAGCACTGCATAATTCTCTTACTGTCATGCCATCCGTAAGATGCTTTTCTG
TGACTGGTGAGTACTCAACCAAGTCATTCTGAGAATAGTGTATGCGGCGACCGAGTTGCTCTTGCCCGGC
GTCAATACGGGATAATACCGCGCCACATAGCAGAACTTTAAAAGTGCTCATCATTGGAAAACGTTCTTCG
GGGCGAAAACTCTCAAGGATCTTACCGCTGTTGAGATCCAGTTCGATGTAACCCACTCGTGCACCCAACT
GATCTTCAGCATCTTTTACTTTCACCAGCGTTTCTGGGTGAGCAAAAACAGGAAGGCAAAATGCCGCAAA
AAAGGGAATAAGGGCGACACGGAAATGTTGAATACTCATACTCTTCCTTTTTCAATATTATTGAAGCATT
TATCAGGGTTATTGTCTCATGAGCGGATACATATTTGAATGTATTTAGAAAAATAAACAAATAGGGGTTC
CGCGCACATTTCCCCGAAAAGTGCCACCTGACGTCTAAGAAACCATTATTATCATGACATTAACCTATAA
AAATAGGCGTATCACGAGGCCCTTTCGTCTCGCGCGTTTCGGTGATGACGGTGAAAACCTCTGACACATG
CAGCTCCCGGAGACGGTCACAGCTTGTCTGTAAGCGGATGCCGGGAGCAGACAAGCCCGTCAGGGCGCGT
CAGCGGGTGTTGGCGGGTGTCGGGGCTGGCTTAACTATGCGGCATCAGAGCAGATTGTACTGAGAGTGCA
CCATATGCGGTGTGAAATACCGCACAGATGCGTAAGGAGAAAATACCGCATCAGGCGCCATTCGCCATTC
AGGCTGCGCAACTGTTGGGAAGGGCGATCGGTGCGGGCCTCTTCGCTATTACGCCAGCTGGCGAAAGGGG
GATGTGCTGCAAGGCGATTAAGTTGGGTAACGCCAGGGTTTTCCCAGTCACGACGTTGTAAAACGACGGC
CAGT
Features (pLannotate 1.2.2; 17 found; start..end, strand, type, name):
      8..28      -  misc_feature   MCS (fragment): pUC18/19 multiple cloning site
     27..330     +  enhancer       CMV enhancer: human cytomegalovirus immediate early enhancer
    331..534     +  promoter       CMV promoter: human cytomegalovirus (CMV) immediate early promoter
    672..768     +  intron         SV40 intron: modified SV40 intron with splice donor and acceptor sites
    829..1545    +  CDS            mEmerald: mEmerald is a basic (constitutively fluorescent) green fluorescent protein published in 1998, derived from Aequorea victoria. It is reported to be a very rapidly-maturing monomer with moderate acid sensitivity.
   1648..1797    +  CDS            abgT (fragment): ABGT_ECOLI - Also known as ydaH. Experimental evidence at protein level: Swiss-Prot protein existence level 1. Essential for aminobenzoyl-glutamate utilization. It catalyzes the concentration-dependent uptake of p-aminobenzoyl- glutamate (PABA-GLU) into the cell and allows accumulation of PABA-GLU to a concentration enabling AbgAB to catalyze cleavage into p- aminobenzoate and glutamate. It seems also to increase the sensitivity to low levels of aminobenzoyl-glutamate. May actually serve physiologically as a transporter for some other molecule, perhaps a dipeptide, and that it transports p-ami
   1833..1967    -  polyA_signal   SV40 poly(A) signal: SV40 polyadenylation signal
   2102..2118    -  protein_bind   lac operator: The lac repressor binds to the lac operator to inhibit transcription in E. coli. This inhibition can be relieved by adding lactose or isopropyl-β-D-thiogalactopyranoside (IPTG). lac repressor encoded by lacI
   2126..2156    -  promoter       lac promoter: promoter for the E. coli lac operon
   2171..2192    -  protein_bind   CAP binding site: CAP binding activates transcription in the presence of cAMP. E. coli catabolite activator protein
   2205..2297    -  CDS            lacI (fragment): lac repressor; lacI; The lac repressor binds to the lac operator to inhibit transcription in E. coli. This inhibition can be relieved by adding lactose or isopropyl-β-D-thiogalactopyranoside (IPTG).
   2480..3068    -  rep_origin     ori: high-copy-number ColE1/pMB1/pBR322/pUC origin of replication
   3239..4099    -  CDS            AmpR: β-lactamase; bla; confers resistance to ampicillin, carbenicillin, and related antibiotics
   4100..4204    -  promoter       AmpR promoter: bla
   4299..4334    +  CDS            rop (fragment): Rop protein, which maintains plasmids at low copy number; rop
   4436..4535    +  misc_feature   bom (fragment): basis of mobility region from pBR322
   4541..2       -  CDS            lacZα (fragment) (across the origin): LacZα fragment of β-galactosidase; lacZ fragment
