[The description below was written by a language model from this plasmid's Addgene catalogue record and pLannotate feature annotations shown in this document.]
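Description:
pCMV_mEm_4GS_LF82_217 is a mammalian expression plasmid built on a pCMV backbone that produces a small open reading frame from E. coli strain LF82, designated LF82_217, as a fusion to the green fluorescent protein mEmerald. The full sequence record is about 4.7 kb, consistent with a 4.5 kb backbone plus a 192 bp insert introduced by ligation-independent cloning. In bacteria the plasmid is maintained at high copy from a ColE1/pUC-type origin and selected with ampicillin through the β-lactamase gene and its own promoter. The remaining lac operator/promoter, CAP site and fragments of lacI, lacZα, rop and bom are remnants of the pUC/pBR322-derived cloning vector and play no role in the mammalian cassette. No mammalian selection marker is annotated, so the construct appears suited to transient transfection.

The expression unit runs from the human cytomegalovirus immediate early enhancer and promoter through a modified SV40 intron, which supplies splice donor and acceptor sites that generally improve transcript processing, into the mEmerald coding sequence. mEmerald sits at the N terminus of the fusion; the "4GS" in the name suggests a glycine-serine linker between fluorophore and insert, although this is not annotated separately. The insert follows and is terminated by an SV40 polyadenylation signal. Automated annotation matches most of the insert to a fragment of abgT, the E. coli p-aminobenzoyl-glutamate transporter, indicating that LF82_217 is a short CDS homologous to part of that gene. The plasmid belongs to a collection made for imaging-based screening of candidate bacterial effectors by exogenous expression in HeLa cells, where the green tag reports the localisation and expression of the fusion.
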