Addgene plasmid #100319: pCMV_mEm_4GS_LF82_217
Purpose: Mammalian expression of E. coli LF82_217 CDS fused to mEmerald
Depositing lab: Alan Huett. Depositing organization: University of Nottingham. Publication: A multi-phenotypic imaging screen to identify bacterial effectors by exogenous expression in a HeLa cell line. Collins A, Huett A. Sci Data. 2018 May 15;5:180081. doi: 10.1038/sdata.2018.81. PubMed 29762554.
Backbone
  Vector backbone: pCMV
  Backbone size w/o insert (bp): 4502
  Vector type: Mammalian Expression
Growth in bacteria
  Bacterial resistance: Ampicillin, 100 μg/mL
  Growth temperature: 37°C
  Growth strain: XL1 Blue
  Copy number: High Copy
Gene/Insert
  Gene/Insert name: LF82_217
  Insert size (bp): 192
  Promoter: CMV
  Tag / fusion protein: mEmerald (N terminal on backbone)
  Cloning method: Ligation Independent Cloning
  Sequencing primers: 5′ ACTTCTGCTCTAAAAGCTGCGG; 3′ CACTGCATTCTAGTTGTGGTTTGTC
Terms and licenses: Academic/Nonprofit Terms; Industry Terms: Not Available to Industry
How to cite: pCMV_mEm_4GS_LF82_217 was a gift from Alan Huett (Addgene plasmid # 100319 ; http://n2t.net/addgene:100319 ; RRID:Addgene_100319)
